>Addgene plasmid #64539 | phage ubc nls ha pcp gfp | depositor full sequence | sequence record 109627 | phage ubc nls ha pcp gfp sequence 7433 bps
TGGAAGGGCTAATTCACTCCCAAAGAAGACAAGATATCCTTGATCTGTGGATCTACCACACACAAGGCTA
CTTCCCTGATTAGCAGAACTACACACCAGGGCCAGGGGTCAGATATCCACTGACCTTTGGATGGTGCTAC
AAGCTAGTACCAGTTGAGCCAGATAAGGTAGAAGAGGCCAATAAAGGAGAGAACACCAGCTTGTTACACC
CTGTGAGCCTGCATGGGATGGATGACCCGGAGAGAGAAGTGTTAGAGTGGAGGTTTGACAGCCGCCTAGC
ATTTCATCACGTGGCCCGAGAGCTGCATCCGGAGTACTTCAAGAACTGCTGATATCGAGCTTGCTACAAG
GGACTTTCCGCTGGGGACTTTCCAGGGAGGCGTGGCCTGGGCGGGACTGGGGAGTGGCGAGCCCTCAGAT
CCTGCATATAAGCAGCTGCTTTTTGCCTGTACTGGGTCTCTCTGGTTAGACCAGATCTGAGCCTGGGAGC
TCTCTGGCTAACTAGGGAACCCACTGCTTAAGCCTCAATAAAGCTTGCCTTGAGTGCTTCAAGTAGTGTG
TGCCCGTCTGTTGTGTGACTCTGGTAACTAGAGATCCCTCAGACCCTTTTAGTCAGTGTGGAAAATCTCT
AGCAGTGGCGCCCGAACAGGGACTTGAAAGCGAAAGGGAAACCAGAGGAGCTCTCTCGACGCAGGACTCG
GCTTGCTGAAGCGCGCACGGCAAGAGGCGAGGGGCGGCGACTGGTGAGTACGCCAAAAATTTTGACTAGC
GGAGGCTAGAAGGAGAGAGATGGGTGCGAGAGCGTCAGTATTAAGCGGGGGAGAATTAGATCGCGATGGG
AAAAAATTCGGTTAAGGCCAGGGGGAAAGAAAAAATATAAATTAAAACATATAGTATGGGCAAGCAGGGA
GCTAGAACGATTCGCAGTTAATCCTGGCCTGTTAGAAACATCAGAAGGCTGTAGACAAATACTGGGACAG
CTACAACCATCCCTTCAGACAGGATCAGAAGAACTTAGATCATTATATAATACAGTAGCAACCCTCTATT
GTGTGCATCAAAGGATAGAGATAAAAGACACCAAGGAAGCTTTAGACAAGATAGAGGAAGAGCAAAACAA
AAGTAAGACCACCGCACAGCAAGCGGCCGGCCGCTGATCTTCAGACCTGGAGGAGGAGATATGAGGGACA
ATTGGAGAAGTGAATTATATAAATATAAAGTAGTAAAAATTGAACCATTAGGAGTAGCACCCACCAAGGC
AAAGAGAAGAGTGGTGCAGAGAGAAAAAAGAGCAGTGGGAATAGGAGCTTTGTTCCTTGGGTTCTTGGGA
GCAGCAGGAAGCACTATGGGCGCAGCGTCAATGACGCTGACGGTACAGGCCAGACAATTATTGTCTGGTA
TAGTGCAGCAGCAGAACAATTTGCTGAGGGCTATTGAGGCGCAACAGCATCTGTTGCAACTCACAGTCTG
GGGCATCAAGCAGCTCCAGGCAAGAATCCTGGCTGTGGAAAGATACCTAAAGGATCAACAGCTCCTGGGG
ATTTGGGGTTGCTCTGGAAAACTCATTTGCACCACTGCTGTGCCTTGGAATGCTAGTTGGAGTAATAAAT
CTCTGGAACAGATTTGGAATCACACGACCTGGATGGAGTGGGACAGAGAAATTAACAATTACACAAGCTT
AATACACTCCTTAATTGAAGAATCGCAAAACCAGCAAGAAAAGAATGAACAAGAATTATTGGAATTAGAT
AAATGGGCAAGTTTGTGGAATTGGTTTAACATAACAAATTGGCTGTGGTATATAAAATTATTCATAATGA
TAGTAGGAGGCTTGGTAGGTTTAAGAATAGTTTTTGCTGTACTTTCTATAGTGAATAGAGTTAGGCAGGG
ATATTCACCATTATCGTTTCAGACCCACCTCCCAACCCCGAGGGGACCCGACAGGCCCGAAGGAATAGAA
GAAGAAGGTGGAGAGAGAGACAGAGACAGATCCATTCGATTAGTGAACGGATCTCGACGGTATCGCCGAA
TTCACAAATGGCAGTATTCATCCACAATTTTAAAAGAAAAGGGGGGATTGGGGGGTACAGTGCAGGGGAA
AGAATAGTAGACATAATAGCAACAGACATACAAACTAAAGAATTACAAAAACAAATTACAAAAATTCAAA
ATTTTCGGGTTTATTACAGGGACAGCAGAGATCCAGTTTGGACTAGTGGCCTCCGCGCCGGGTTTTGGCG
CCTCCCGCGGGCGCCCCCCTCCTCACGGCGAGCGCTGCCACGTCAGACGAAGGGCGCAGCGAGCGTCCTG
ATCCTTCCGCCCGGACGCTCAGGACAGCGGCCCGCTGCTCATAAGACTCGGCCTTAGAACCCCAGTATCA
GCAGAAGGACATTTTAGGACGGGACTTGGGTGACTCTAGGGCACTGGTTTTCTTTCCAGAGAGCGGAACA
GGCGAGGAAAAGTAGTCCCTTCTCGGCGATTCTGCGGAGGGATCTCCGTGGGGCGGTGAACGCCGATGAT
TATATAAGGACGCGCCGGGTGTGGCACAGCTAGTTCCGTCGCAGCCGGGATTTGGGTCGCGGTTCTTGTT
TGTGGATCGCTGTGATCGTCACTTGGCGGCCGCCATGGGCCCAAAAAAGAAAAGAAAAGTTGGCTACCCC
TACGACGTGCCCGACTACGCCATCGAAGGCCGCCATATGCTAGCCTCCAAAACCATCGTTCTTTCGGTCG
GCGAGGCTACTCGCACTCTGACTGAGATCCAGTCCACCGCAGACCGTCAGATCTTCGAAGAGAAGGTCGG
GCCTCTGGTGGGTCGGCTGCGCCTCACGGCTTCGCTCCGTCAAAACGGAGCCAAGACCGCGTATCGCGTC
AACCTAAAACTGGATCAGGCGGACGTCGTTGATTCCGGACTTCCGAAAGTGCGCTACACTCAGGTATGGT
CGCACGACGTGACAATCGTTGCGAATAGCACCGAGGCCTCGCGCAAATCGTTGTACGATTTGACCAAGTC
CCTCGTCGCGACCTCGCAGGTCGAAGATCTTGTCGTCAACCTTGTGCCGCTGGGCCGTGCGGATCCACCG
GTCGCCACCATGGTGAGCAAGGGCGAGGAGCTGTTCACCGGGGTGGTGCCCATCCTGGTCGAGCTGGACG
GCGACGTAAACGGCCACAAGTTCAGCGTGTCCGGCGAGGGCGAGGGCGATGCCACCTACGGCAAGCTGAC
CCTGAAGTTCATCTGCACCACCGGCAAGCTGCCCGTGCCCTGGCCCACCCTCGTGACCACCCTGACCTAC
GGCGTGCAGTGCTTCAGCCGCTACCCCGACCACATGAAGCAGCACGACTTCTTCAAGTCCGCCATGCCCG
AAGGCTACGTCCAGGAGCGCACCATCTTCTTCAAGGACGACGGCAACTACAAGACCCGCGCCGAGGTGAA
GTTCGAGGGCGACACCCTGGTGAACCGCATCGAGCTGAAGGGCATCGACTTCAAGGAGGACGGCAACATC
CTGGGGCACAAGCTGGAGTACAACTACAACAGCCACAACGTCTATATCATGGCCGACAAGCAGAAGAACG
GCATCAAGGTGAACTTCAAGATCCGCCACAACATCGAGGACGGCAGCGTGCAGCTCGCCGACCACTACCA
GCAGAACACCCCCATCGGCGACGGCCCCGTGCTGCTGCCCGACAACCACTACCTGAGCACCCAGTCCGCC
CTGAGCAAAGACCCCAACGAGAAGCGCGATCACATGGTCCTGCTGGAGTTCGTGACCGCCGCCGGGATCA
CTCTCGGCATGGACGAGCTGTACAAGTAAATCGATAGATCCTAATCAACCTCTGGATTACAAAATTTGTG
AAAGATTGACTGGTATTCTTAACTATGTTGCTCCTTTTACGCTATGTGGATACGCTGCTTTAATGCCTTT
GTATCATGCTATTGCTTCCCGTATGGCTTTCATTTTCTCCTCCTTGTATAAATCCTGGTTGCTGTCTCTT
TATGAGGAGTTGTGGCCCGTTGTCAGGCAACGTGGCGTGGTGTGCACTGTGTTTGCTGACGCAACCCCCA
CTGGTTGGGGCATTGCCACCACCTGTCAGCTCCTTTCCGGGACTTTCGCTTTCCCCCTCCCTATTGCCAC
GGCGGAACTCATCGCCGCCTGCCTTGCCCGCTGCTGGACAGGGGCTCGGCTGTTGGGCACTGACAATTCC
GTGGTGTTGTCGGGGAAATCATCGTCCTTTCCTTGGCTGCTCGCCTGTGTTGCCACCTGGATTCTGCGCG
GGACGTCCTTCTGCTACGTCCCTTCGGCCCTCAATCCAGCGGACCTTCCTTCCCGCGGCCTGCTGCCGGC
TCTGCGGCCTCTTCCGCGTCTTCGCCTTCGCCCTCAGACGAGTCGGATCTCCCTTTGGGCCGCCTCCCCG
CCTGAGATCCTTTAAGACCAATGACTTACAAGGCAGCTGTAGATCTTAGCCACTTTTTAAAAGAAAAGGG
GGGACTGGAAGGGCTAATTCACTCCCAACGAAGACAAGATCTGCTTTTTGCTTGTACTGGGTCTCTCTGG
TTAGACCAGATCTGAGCCTGGGAGCTCTCTGGCTAACTAGGGAACCCACTGCTTAAGCCTCAATAAAGCT
TGCCTTGAGTGCTTCAAGTAGTGTGTGCCCGTCTGTTGTGTGACTCTGGTAACTAGAGATCCCTCAGACC
CTTTTAGTCAGTGTGGAAAATCTCTAGCAGTAGTAGTTCATGTCATCTTATTATTCAGTATTTATAACTT
GCAAAGAAATGAATATCAGAGAGTGAGAGGCCCGGGTTAATTAAGGAAAGGGCTAGATCATTCTTGAAGA
CGAAAGGGCCTCGTGATACGCCTATTTTTATAGGTTAATGTCATGATAATAATGGTTTCTTAGACGTCAG
GTGGCACTTTTCGGGGAAATGTGCGCGGAACCCCTATTTGTTTATTTTTCTAAATACATTCAAATATGTA
TCCGCTCATGAGACAATAACCCTGATAAATGCTTCAATAATATTGAAAAAGGAAGAGTATGAGTATTCAA
CATTTCCGTGTCGCCCTTATTCCCTTTTTTGCGGCATTTTGCCTTCCTGTTTTTGCTCACCCAGAAACGC
TGGTGAAAGTAAAAGATGCTGAAGATCAGTTGGGTGCACGAGTGGGTTACATCGAACTGGATCTCAACAG
CGGTAAGATCCTTGAGAGTTTTCGCCCCGAAGAACGTTTTCCAATGATGAGCACTTTTAAAGTTCTGCTA
TGTGGCGCGGTATTATCCCGTGTTGACGCCGGGCAAGAGCAACTCGGTCGCCGCATACACTATTCTCAGA
ATGACTTGGTTGAGTACTCACCAGTCACAGAAAAGCATCTTACGGATGGCATGACAGTAAGAGAATTATG
CAGTGCTGCCATAACCATGAGTGATAACACTGCGGCCAACTTACTTCTGACAACGATCGGAGGACCGAAG
GAGCTAACCGCTTTTTTGCACAACATGGGGGATCATGTAACTCGCCTTGATCGTTGGGAACCGGAGCTGA
ATGAAGCCATACCAAACGACGAGCGTGACACCACGATGCCTGTAGCAATGGCAACAACGTTGCGCAAACT
ATTAACTGGCGAACTACTTACTCTAGCTTCCCGGCAACAATTAATAGACTGGATGGAGGCGGATAAAGTT
GCAGGACCACTTCTGCGCTCGGCCCTTCCGGCTGGCTGGTTTATTGCTGATAAATCTGGAGCCGGTGAGC
GTGGGTCTCGCGGTATCATTGCAGCACTGGGGCCAGATGGTAAGCCCTCCCGTATCGTAGTTATCTACAC
GACGGGGAGTCAGGCAACTATGGATGAACGAAATAGACAGATCGCTGAGATAGGTGCCTCACTGATTAAG
CATTGGTAACTGTCAGACCAAGTTTACTCATATATACTTTAGATTGATTTAAAACTTCATTTTTAATTTA
AAAGGATCTAGGTGAAGATCCTTTTTGATAATCTCATGACCAAAATCCCTTAACGTGAGTTTTCGTTCCA
CTGAGCGTCAGACCCCGTAGAAAAGATCAAAGGATCTTCTTGAGATCCTTTTTTTCTGCGCGTAATCTGC
TGCTTGCAAACAAAAAAACCACCGCTACCAGCGGTGGTTTGTTTGCCGGATCAAGAGCTACCAACTCTTT
TTCCGAAGGTAACTGGCTTCAGCAGAGCGCAGATACCAAATACTGTTCTTCTAGTGTAGCCGTAGTTAGG
CCACCACTTCAAGAACTCTGTAGCACCGCCTACATACCTCGCTCTGCTAATCCTGTTACCAGTGGCTGCT
GCCAGTGGCGATAAGTCGTGTCTTACCGGGTTGGACTCAAGACGATAGTTACCGGATAAGGCGCAGCGGT
CGGGCTGAACGGGGGGTTCGTGCACACAGCCCAGCTTGGAGCGAACGACCTACACCGAACTGAGATACCT
ACAGCGTGAGCTATGAGAAAGCGCCACGCTTCCCGAAGGGAGAAAGGCGGACAGGTATCCGGTAAGCGGC
AGGGTCGGAACAGGAGAGCGCACGAGGGAGCTTCCAGGGGGAAACGCCTGGTATCTTTATAGTCCTGTCG
GGTTTCGCCACCTCTGACTTGAGCGTCGATTTTTGTGATGCTCGTCAGGGGGGCGGAGCCTATGGAAAAA
CGCCAGCAACGCGGCCTTTTTACGGTTCCTGGCCTTTTGCTGGCCTTTTGCTCACATGTTCTTTCCTGCG
TTATCCCCTGATTCTGTGGATAACCGTATTACCGCCTTTGAGTGAGCTGATACCGCTCGCCGCAGCCGAA
CGACCGAGCGCAGCGAGTCAGTGAGCGAGGAAGCGGAAGAGCGCCCAATACGCAAACCGCCTCTCCCCGC
GCGTTGGCCGATTCATTAATGCAGCAAGCTCATGGCTGACTAATTTTTTTTATTTATGCAGAGGCCGAGG
CCGCCTCGGCCTCTGAGCTATTCCAGAAGTAGTGAGGAGGCTTTTTTGGAGGCCTAGGCTTTTGCAAAAA
GCTCCCCGTGGCACGACAGGTTTCCCGACTGGAAAGCGGGCAGTGAGCGCAACGCAATTAATGTGAGTTA
GCTCACTCATTAGGCACCCCAGGCTTTACACTTTATGCTTCCGGCTCGTATGTTGTGTGGAATTGTGAGC
GGATAACAATTTCACACAGGAAACAGCTATGACATGATTACGAATTTCACAAATAAAGCATTTTTTTCAC
TGCATTCTAGTTGTGGTTTGTCCAAACTCATCAATGTATCTTATCATGTCTGGATCAACTGGATAACTCA
AGCTAACCAAAATCATCCCAAACTTCCCACCCCATACCCTATTACCACTGCCAATTACCTGTGGTTTCAT
TTACTCTAAACCTGTGATTCCTCTGAATTATTTTCATTTTAAAGAAATTGTATTTGTTAAATATGTACTA
CAAACTTAGTAGT
Features (pLannotate 1.2.2; 23 found; start..end, strand, type, name):
    377..634     +  LTR            5' LTR (truncated): truncated 5' long terminal repeat (LTR) from HIV-1
    681..806     +  misc_feature   HIV-1 Ψ: packaging signal of human immunodeficiency virus type 1
    790..1128    +  CDS            HIV-1 gag (fragment): gag protein from human immunodeficiency virus 1; gag
   1303..1536    +  misc_feature   RRE: The Rev response element (RRE) of HIV-1 allows for Rev-dependent mRNA export from the nucleus to the cytoplasm.
   1913..2013    +  CDS            Rev (fragment): human immunodeficiency virus 1 (HIV-1) Rev protein; rev; enhances nuclear export of unspliced and incompletely spliced viral mRNAs
   2058..2175    +  misc_feature   cPPT/CTS: central polypurine tract and central termination sequence of HIV-1
   2218..2616    +  promoter       UbC promoter: human ubiquitin C promoter
   2706..3068    +  CDS            COAT_BPPP7: Experimental evidence at protein level: Swiss-Prot protein existence level 1. Forms the phage shell; binds to the phage RNA. From Pseudomonas phage PP7 (Bacteriophage PP7).
   3090..3809    +  CDS            EGFP: the original enhanced GFP (Yang et al., 1996) mammalian codon-optimized
   3823..4411    +  misc_feature   WPRE: woodchuck hepatitis virus posttranscriptional regulatory element
   4419..4484    +  CDS            nef (fragment): NEF_HV1Z2 - Experimental evidence at protein level: Swiss-Prot protein existence level 1. Extracellular Nef protein targets CD4(+) T-lymphocytes for apoptosis by interacting with CXCR4 surface receptors. From Human immunodeficiency virus type 1 group M subtype D (isolate Z2/CDC-Z34) (HIV-1).
   4486..4719    +  LTR            3' LTR (ΔU3): self-inactivating 3' long terminal repeat (LTR) from HIV-1
   4924..5028    +  promoter       AmpR promoter: bla
   5029..5889    +  CDS            AmpR: β-lactamase; bla; confers resistance to ampicillin, carbenicillin, and related antibiotics
   6060..6648    +  rep_origin     ori: high-copy-number ColE1/pMB1/pBR322/pUC origin of replication
   6831..6885    +  CDS            lacI (fragment): lac repressor; lacI; The lac repressor binds to the lac operator to inhibit transcription in E. coli. This inhibition can be relieved by adding lactose or isopropyl-β-D-thiogalactopyranoside (IPTG).
   6891..6984    +  rep_origin     SV40 ori (fragment): SV40 origin of replication
   7009..7046    +  CDS            lacI (fragment): lac repressor; lacI; The lac repressor binds to the lac operator to inhibit transcription in E. coli. This inhibition can be relieved by adding lactose or isopropyl-β-D-thiogalactopyranoside (IPTG).
   7059..7080    +  protein_bind   CAP binding site: CAP binding activates transcription in the presence of cAMP. E. coli catabolite activator protein
   7095..7125    +  promoter       lac promoter: promoter for the E. coli lac operon
   7133..7149    +  protein_bind   lac operator: The lac repressor binds to the lac operator to inhibit transcription in E. coli. This inhibition can be relieved by adding lactose or isopropyl-β-D-thiogalactopyranoside (IPTG). lac repressor encoded by lacI
   7183..7266    +  polyA_signal   SV40 poly(A) signal (fragment): SV40 polyadenylation signal
   7433..329     +  CDS            nef (fragment) (across the origin): NEF_HV1BR - Experimental evidence at protein level: Swiss-Prot protein existence level 1. Extracellular Nef protein targets CD4(+) T-lymphocytes for apoptosis by interacting with CXCR4 surface receptors (PubMed:14990729). From Human immunodeficiency virus type 1 group M subtype B (isolate BRU/LAI) (HIV-1).
