[The description below was written by a language model from this plasmid's Addgene catalogue record and pLannotate feature annotations shown in this document.]
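Description:
phage ubc nls ha pcp gfp is an HIV-1-derived lentiviral transfer plasmid built on the pHAGE-UbiC backbone for expression in mammalian cells of a fluorescent RNA-binding protein. It is maintained in E. coli through a high-copy ColE1/pUC-type origin and selected with ampicillin via the β-lactamase gene. The catalogue lists the vector at 7385 bp, while the depositor's full sequence is 7433 nt, a small discrepancy the record does not explain. The viral portion comprises a truncated 5' LTR, the Ψ packaging signal with an adjoining gag fragment, the Rev response element for Rev-dependent nuclear export of the genomic RNA, the cPPT/CTS element, and a self-inactivating ΔU3 3' LTR. The plasmid therefore supplies only the packageable genome, and the structural and envelope functions must come from separate helper constructs. Short lac, SV40 and nef fragments annotated elsewhere appear to be backbone remnants.

The payload is driven by the human ubiquitin C promoter and encodes the bacteriophage PP7 coat protein (PCP) fused at its C terminus to EGFP. According to the catalogue, a nuclear localisation signal, an HA epitope and a Factor Xa cleavage site precede the coat protein, although these short elements are not individually annotated in the feature table. A WPRE downstream of EGFP enhances transcript stability and expression. PCP binds PP7 RNA hairpins with high specificity, so when co-expressed with a reporter mRNA carrying PP7 stem-loops the fusion decorates the transcript with GFP, while the NLS draws unbound protein into the nucleus. The stated purpose is labelling of reporter mRNAs, and the associated publication describes an RNA biosensor for imaging the first round of translation in single cells and living animals.
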