Addgene plasmid #64539: phage ubc nls ha pcp gfp
Purpose: Used to label reporter mRNAs. Lentiviral expression of the PP7 coat protein fused to EGFP.
Depositing lab: Jeffrey Chao. Depositing organization: Friedrich Miescher Institute for Biomedical Research. Publication: Translation. An RNA biosensor for imaging the first round of translation from single cells to living animals. Halstead JM, Lionnet T, Wilbertz JH, Wippich F, Ephrussi A, Singer RH, Chao JA. Science. 2015 Mar 20;347(6228):1367-671. doi: 10.1126/science.aaa3380. PubMed 25792328.
Backbone
  Vector backbone: pHAGE-UbiC
  Total vector size (bp): 7385
  Vector type: Mammalian Expression, Lentiviral
Growth in bacteria
  Bacterial resistance: Ampicillin, 100 μg/mL
  Growth temperature: 37°C
  Growth strain: Stbl3
  Copy number: Unknown
Gene/Insert
  Gene/Insert name: PCP (alt name: PP7 coat protein)
  Species: bacteriophage
  Promoter: human ubiquitin C promoter
  Tag / fusion protein: NLS (N terminal on insert); HA (N terminal on insert); FactorXa site (N terminal on insert); EGFP (C terminal on insert)
  Cloning method: Unknown
  Sequencing primers: 5′ hUBCpro-F2 CGCCGATGATTATATAAGGA; 3′ EGFP-N
Terms and licenses: Academic/Nonprofit Terms; Industry Terms: Not Available to Industry
How to cite: phage ubc nls ha pcp gfp was a gift from Jeffrey Chao (Addgene plasmid # 64539 ; http://n2t.net/addgene:64539 ; RRID:Addgene_64539)
