>Addgene plasmid #64539 | phage ubc nls ha pcp gfp | addgene partial sequence | sequence record 111158 | hUBCpro-F2 5'-CGCCGATGATTATATAAGGA-3'
CAGCCGGGATTTGGGTCGCGGTTCTTGTTTGTGGATCGCTGTGATCGTCACTTGGCGGCCGCCATGGGCC
CAAAAAAGAAAAGAAAAGTTGGCTACCCCTACGACGTGCCCGACTACGCCATCGAAGGCCGCCATATGCT
AGCCTCCAAAACCATCGTTCTTTCGGTCGGCGAGGCTACTCGCACTCTGACTGAGATCCAGTCCACCGCA
GACCGTCAGATCTTCGAAGAGAAGGTCGGGCCTCTGGTGGGTCGGCTGCGCCTCACGGCTTCGCTCCGTC
AAAACGGAGCCAAGACCGCGTATCGCGTCAACCTAAAACTGGATCAGGCGGACGTCGTTGATTCCGGACT
TCCGAAAGTGCGCTACACTCAGGTATGGTCGCACGACGTGACAATCGTTGCGAATAGCACCGAGGCCTCG
CGCAAATCGTTGTACGATTTGACCAAGTCCCTCGTCGCGACCTCGCAGGTCGAAGATCTTGTCGTCAACC
TTGTGCCGCTGGGCCGTGCGGATCCACCGGTCGCCACCATGGTGAGCAAGGGCGAGGAGCTGTTCACCGG
GGTGGTGCCCATCCTGGTCGAGCTGGACGGCGACGTAAACGGCCACAAGTTCAGCGTGTCCGGCGAGGGC
GAGGGCGATGCCACCTACGGCAAGCTGACCCTGAAGTTCATCTGCACCACCGGCAAGCTGCCCGTGCCCT
GGCCCACCCTCGTGACCACCCTGACCTACGGCGTGCAGTGCTTCAGCCGCTACCCCGACCACATGAAGCA
GCACGACTTCTTCAAGTCCGCCATGCCCGAAGGCTACGTCCAGGAGCGCACCATCTTCTTCAAGGAC
