>Addgene plasmid #64539 | phage ubc nls ha pcp gfp | addgene partial sequence | sequence record 111200 | WPRE-R 5'-CATAGCGTAAAAGGAGCAACA-3'
ATTTTGTAATCCAGAGGTTGATTAGGATCTATCGATTTACTTGTACAGCTCGTCCATGCCGAGAGTGATC
CCGGCGGCGGTCACGAACTCCAGCAGGACCATGTGATCGCGCTTCTCGTTGGGGTCTTTGCTCAGGGCGG
ACTGGGTGCTCAGGTAGTGGTTGTCGGGCAGCAGCACGGGGCCGTCGCCGATGGGGGTGTTCTGCTGGTA
GTGGTCGGCGAGCTGCACGCTGCCGTCCTCGATGTTGTGGCGGATCTTGAAGTTCACCTTGATGCCGTTC
TTCTGCTTGTCGGCCATGATATAGACGTTGTGGCTGTTGTAGTTGTACTCCAGCTTGTGCCCCAGGATGT
TGCCGTCCTCCTTGAAGTCGATGCCCTTCAGCTCGATGCGGTTCACCAGGGTGTCGCCCTCGAACTTCAC
CTCGGCGCGGGTCTTGTAGTTGCCGTCGTCCTTGAAGAAGATGGTGCGCTCCTGGACGTAGCCTTCGGGC
ATGGCGGACTTGAAGAAGTCGTGCTGCTTCATGTGGTCGGGGTAGCGGCTGAAGCACTGCACGCCGTAGG
TCAGGGTGGTCACGAGGGTGGGCCAGGGCACGGGCAGCTTGCCGGTGGTGCAGATGAACTTCAGGGTCAG
CTTGCCGTAGGTGGCATCGCCCTCGCCCTCGCCGGACACGCTGAACTTGTGGCCGTTTACGTCGCCGTCC
AGCTCGACCAGGATGGGCACCACCCCGGTGAACAGCTCCTCGCCCTTGCTCACCATGGTGGCGACCGGTG
GATCCGCACGGCCCAGCGGCACAAGGTTGAC
